>Addgene plasmid #70539 | R777-E255 Hs.RASSF2 | depositor full sequence | sequence record 125988 | Full Sequence
TTAACGCTAGCATGGATGTTTTCCCAGTCACGACGTTGTAAAACGACGGCCAGTCTTAAAATTCGAGCTC
GGTCCGAGGATCCGAAATAATGATTTTATTTTGACTGATAGTGACCTGTTCGTTGCAACAAATTGATAAG
CAATGCTTTTTTATAATGCCAACTTTGTACAAAAAAGTTGGCACCATGGACTACAGCCACCAAACGTCCC
TAGTCCCATGTGGACAAGATAAATACATTTCCAAAAATGAACTTCTCTTGCATCTGAAGACCTACAACTT
GTACTATGAAGGCCAGAATTTACAGCTCCGGCACCGGGAGGAAGAAGACGAGTTCATTGTGGAGGGGCTC
CTGAACATCTCCTGGGGCCTGCGCCGGCCCATTCGCCTGCAGATGCAGGATGACAACGAACGCATTCGAC
CCCCTCCATCCTCCTCCTCCTGGCACTCTGGCTGTAACCTGGGGGCTCAGGGAACCACTCTGAAGCCCCT
GACTGTGCCCAAAGTTCAGATCTCAGAGGTGGATGCCCCGCCGGAGGGTGACCAGATGCCAAGCTCCACA
GACTCCAGGGGCCTGAAGCCCCTGCAGGAGGACACCCCACAGCTGATGCGCACACGCAGTGATGTTGGGG
TGCGTCGCCGTGGCAATGTGAGGACGCCTAGTGACCAGCGGCGAATCAGACGCCACCGCTTCTCCATCAA
CGGCCATTTCTACAACCATAAGACATCCGTGTTCACACCAGCCTATGGCTCTGTCACCAACGTCCGCATC
AACAGCACCATGACCACCCCACAGGTCCTGAAGCTGCTGCTCAACAAATTTAAGATTGAGAATTCAGCAG
AGGAGTTTGCCTTGTACGTGGTCCATACGAGTGGTGAGAAACAGAAGCTGAAGGCCACCGATTACCCGCT
GATTGCCCGAATCCTCCAGGGCCCATGTGAGCAGATCTCCAAAGTGTTCCTAATGGAGAAGGACCAGGTG
GAGGAAGTCACCTACGACGTGGCCCAGTATATAAAGTTCGAGATGCCGGTACTTAAAAGCTTCATTCAGA
AGCTCCAGGAGGAAGAAGATCGGGAAGTAAAGAAGCTGATGCGCAAGTACACCGTGCTCCGGCTAATGAT
TCGACAGAGGCTGGAGGAGATAGCCGAGACCCCAGCAACAATCTAATCAACTTTCTTGTACAAAGTTGGC
ATTATAGGAAAGCATTGCTTATCAATTTGTTGCAACGAACAGGTCACTATCAGTCAAAATAAAATCATTA
TTTGCATGCAAGCTTAGATCCTCTAGACCAGCCAGGACAGAAATGCCTCGACTTCGCTGCTACCCAAGGT
TGCCGGGTGACGCACACCGTGGAAACGGATGAAGGCACGAACCCAGTGGACATAAGCCTGTTCGGTTCGT
AAGCTGTAATGCAAGTAGCGTATGCGCTCACGCAACTGGTCCAGAACCTTGACCGAACGCAGCGGTGGTA
ACGGCGCAGTGGCGGTTTTCATGGCTTGTTATGACTGTTTTTTTGGGGTACAGTCTATGCCTCGGGCATC
CAAGCAGCAAGCGCGTTACGCCGTGGGTCGATGTTTGATGTTATGGAGCAGCAACGATGTTACGCAGCAG
GGCAGTCGCCCTAAAACAAAGTTAAACATTATGAGGGAAGCGGTGATCGCCGAAGTATCGACTCAACTAT
CAGAGGTAGTTGGCGTCATCGAGCGCCATCTCGAACCGACGTTGCTGGCCGTACATTTGTACGGCTCCGC
AGTGGATGGCGGCCTGAAGCCACACAGTGATATTGATTTGCTGGTTACGGTGACCGTAAGGCTTGATGAA
ACAACGCGGCGAGCTTTGATCAACGACCTTTTGGAAACTTCGGCTTCCCCTGGAGAGAGCGAGATTCTCC
GCGCTGTAGAAGTCACCATTGTTGTGCACGACGACATCATTCCGTGGCGTTATCCAGCTAAGCGCGAACT
GCAATTTGGAGAATGGCAGCGCAATGACATTCTTGCAGGTATCTTCGAGCCAGCCACGATCGACATTGAT
CTGGCTATCTTGCTGACAAAAGCAAGAGAACATAGCGTTGCCTTGGTAGGTCCAGCGGCGGAGGAACTCT
TTGATCCGGTTCCTGAACAGGATCTATTTGAGGCGCTAAATGAAACCTTAACGCTATGGAACTCGCCGCC
CGACTGGGCTGGCGATGAGCGAAATGTAGTGCTTACGTTGTCCCGCATTTGGTACAGCGCAGTAACCGGC
AAAATCGCGCCGAAGGATGTCGCTGCCGACTGGGCAATGGAGCGCCTGCCGGCCCAGTATCAGCCCGTCA
TACTTGAAGCTAGACAGGCTTATCTTGGACAAGAAGAAGATCGCTTGGCCTCGCGCGCAGATCAGTTGGA
AGAATTTGTCCACTACGTGAAAGGCGAGATCACCAAGGTAGTCGGCAAATAACCCTCGAGCCACCCATGA
CCAAAATCCCTTAACGTGAGTTACGCGTCGTTCCACTGAGCGTCAGACCCCGTAGAAAAGATCAAAGGAT
CTTCTTGAGATCCTTTTTTTCTGCGCGTAATCTGCTGCTTGCAAACAAAAAAACCACCGCTACCAGCGGT
GGTTTGTTTGCCGGATCAAGAGCTACCAACTCTTTTTCCGAAGGTAACTGGCTTCAGCAGAGCGCAGATA
CCAAATACTGTCCTTCTAGTGTAGCCGTAGTTAGGCCACCACTTCAAGAACTCTGTAGCACCGCCTACAT
ACCTCGCTCTGCTAATCCTGTTACCAGTGGCTGCTGCCAGTGGCGATAAGTCGTGTCTTACCGGGTTGGA
CTCAAGACGATAGTTACCGGATAAGGCGCAGCGGTCGGGCTGAACGGGGGGTTCGTGCACACAGCCCAGC
TTGGAGCGAACGACCTACACCGAACTGAGATACCTACAGCGTGAGCATTGAGAAAGCGCCACGCTTCCCG
AAGGGAGAAAGGCGGACAGGTATCCGGTAAGCGGCAGGGTCGGAACAGGAGAGCGCACGAGGGAGCTTCC
AGGGGGAAACGCCTGGTATCTTTATAGTCCTGTCGGGTTTCGCCACCTCTGACTTGAGCGTCGATTTTTG
TGATGCTCGTCAGGGGGGCGGAGCCTATGGAAAAACGCCAGCAACGCGGCCTTTTTACGGTTCCTGGCCT
TTTGCTGGCCTTTTGCTCACATGTTCTTTCCTGCGTTATCCCCTGATTCTGTGGATAACCGTATTACCGC
CTTTGAGTGAGCTGATACCGCTCGCCGCAGCCGAACGACCGAGCGCAGCGAGTCAGTGAGCGAGGAAGCG
GAAGAGCGCCCAATACGCAAACCGCCTCTCCCCGCGCGTTGGCCGATTCATTAATGCAGCTGGCACGACA
GGTTTCCCGACTGGAAAGCGGGCAGTGAGCGCAACGCAATTAATACGCGTACCGCTAGCCAGGAAGAGTT
TGTAGAAACGCAAAAAGGCCATCCGTCAGGATGGCCTTCTGCTTAGTTTGATGCCTGGCAGTTTATGGCG
GGCGTCCTGCCCGCCACCCTCCGGGCCGTTGCTTCACAACGTTCAAATCCGCTCCCGGCGGATTTGTCCT
ACTCAGGAGAGCGTTCACCGACAAACAACAGATAAAACGAAAGGCCCAGTCTTCCGACTGAGCCTTTCGT
TTTATTTGATGCCTGGCAGTTCCCTACTCTCGCG
Features (pLannotate 1.2.2; 11 found; start..end, strand, type, name):
     18..54      -  CDS            lacZα (fragment): LacZα fragment of β-galactosidase; lacZ fragment
     85..180     +  protein_bind   attL3: mutant version of attL; recombination site for the Gateway® LR reaction LR Clonase™
    186..1163    +  CDS            RASSF2: RASF2_HUMAN - Also known as CENP-34 From Homo sapiens (Human).
   1171..1264    -  protein_bind   attL2 (fragment): mutant version of attL; recombination site for the Gateway® LR reaction LR Clonase™
   1379..1402    +  promoter       Pc promoter (fragment): intI1 (promoter lies within the coding sequence); class 1 integron promoter
   1578..1634    +  CDS            GmR (fragment): gentamycin acetyltransferase; aacC1; confers resistance to gentamycin
   1641..2432    +  CDS            SmR: aminoglycoside adenylyltransferase (Murphy, 1985); aadA; confers resistance to spectinomycin and streptomycin
   2525..3113    +  rep_origin     ori: high-copy-number ColE1/pMB1/pBR322/pUC origin of replication
   3296..3388    +  CDS            lacI (fragment): lac repressor; lacI; The lac repressor binds to the lac operator to inhibit transcription in E. coli. This inhibition can be relieved by adding lactose or isopropyl-β-D-thiogalactopyranoside (IPTG).
   3443..3470    -  terminator     rrnB T2 terminator: transcription terminator T2 from the E. coli rrnB gene
   3602..3645    +  terminator     rrnB T1 terminator: Escherichia coli rrnB; transcription terminator T1 from the E. coli rrnB gene
