[The description below was written by a language model from this plasmid's Addgene catalogue record and pLannotate feature annotations shown in this document.]
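Description:
R777-E255 Hs.RASSF2 is a Gateway entry clone built on the pDonor-255 backbone (about 2.7 kb without insert, roughly 3.7 kb in total) that carries the human RASSF2 open reading frame, also known as CENP-34 or RASFADIN, corresponding to the NM_170774.1 reference transcript. It is a bacterial propagation and cloning vector rather than an expression plasmid. It replicates in E. coli from a high-copy ColE1/pUC-type origin and is selected with spectinomycin through the aadA aminoglycoside adenylyltransferase gene (SmR). This gene sits downstream of a class 1 integron Pc promoter fragment and a short gentamicin acetyltransferase remnant. Small lacZα and lacI fragments are also annotated and appear to be non-functional backbone remnants. The rrnB T1 and T2 terminators lie upstream of the cloning region, where they would typically insulate the insert from read-through transcription.

The 981 bp insert is flanked by two attL recombination sites. The automated annotation labels the upstream site as attL3 and the downstream one as a fragment of attL2; the catalogue entry does not specify the att site types, so these labels should be treated with some caution. No promoter, tag or reporter is associated with the ORF in this plasmid. Expression depends on transferring the ORF by an LR Clonase reaction into a destination vector that supplies the regulatory elements and any fusion partners. Because the ORF keeps its stop codon, the clone suits expression of native RASSF2 or N-terminally tagged fusions, but not C-terminal fusions.
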