Addgene plasmid #70539: R777-E255 Hs.RASSF2
Purpose: Gateway ORF clone of human RASSF2 [NM_170774.1] with stop codon (for native or N-terminal fusions)
Depositing lab: Dominic Esposito. Depositing organization: National Cancer Institute (NCI).
Backbone
  Vector backbone: pDonor-255
  Backbone size w/o insert (bp): 2693
  Vector type: Gateway Entry Clone
Growth in bacteria
  Bacterial resistance: Spectinomycin, 50 μg/mL
  Growth temperature: 37°C
  Growth strain: DH10B
  Copy number: High Copy
Gene/Insert
  Gene/Insert name: RASSF2
  Species: H. sapiens (human)
  Insert size (bp): 981
  GenBank ID: NM_170774.1
  Entrez Gene: RASSF2 (a.k.a. CENP-34, RASFADIN)
  Cloning method: Gateway Cloning
  Sequencing primers: 5′ M13F 23-mer (5'-CCCAGTCACGACGTTGTAAAACG); 3′ attLR 23-mer (5'-TAACATCAGAGATTTTGAGACAC)
Terms and licenses: Academic/Nonprofit Terms; Industry Terms: Not Available to Industry
How to cite: R777-E255 Hs.RASSF2 was a gift from Dominic Esposito (Addgene plasmid # 70539 ; http://n2t.net/addgene:70539 ; RRID:Addgene_70539)
