>Addgene plasmid #70539 | R777-E255 Hs.RASSF2 | addgene partial sequence | sequence record 130553 | pCR8_R1 5'-cgaaccgaacaggcttatgt-3'
CGGTGTGCGTCACCCGGCAACCTTGGGTAGCAGCGAAGTCGAGGCATTTCTGTCCTGGCTGGTCTAGAGG
ATCTAAGCTTGCATGCAAATAATGATTTTATTTTGACTGATAGTGACCTGTTCGTTGCAACAAATTGATA
AGCAATGCTTTCCTATAATGCCAACTTTGTACAAGAAAGTTGATTAGATTGTTGCTGGGGTCTCGGCTAT
CTCCTCCAGCCTCTGTCGAATCATTAGCCGGAGCACGGTGTACTTGCGCATCAGCTTCTTTACTTCCCGA
TCTTCTTCCTCCTGGAGCTTCTGAATGAAGCTTTTAAGTACCGGCATCTCGAACTTTATATACTGGGCCA
CGTCGTAGGTGACTTCCTCCACCTGGTCCTTCTCCATTAGGAACACTTTGGAGATCTGCTCACATGGGCC
CTGGAGGATTCGGGCAATCAGCGGGTAATCGGTGGCCTTCAGCTTCTGTTTCTCACCACTCGTATGGACC
ACGTACAAGGCAAACTCCTCTGCTGAATTCTCAATCTTAAATTTGTTGAGCAGCAGCTTCAGGACCTGTG
GGGTGGTCATGGTGCTGTTGATGCGGACGTTGGTGACAGAGCCATAGGCTGGTGTGAACACGGATGTCTT
ATGGTTGTAGAAATGGCCGTTGATGGAGAAGCGGTGGCGTCTGATTCGCCGCTGGTCACTAGGCGTCCTC
ACATTGCCACGGCGACGCACCCCAACATCACTGCGTGTGCGCATCAGCTGTGGGGTGTCCTCCTGCAGGG
GCTTCAGGCCCCTGGAGTCTGTGGAGCTTGGCATCTGGTCACCCTCCGGCGGGGCATCCACCTCTGAGAT
CTGAACTTTGGGCACAGTCAGGGGCTTCAGAGTGGTTCCCTGAGCCCCC
